>Addgene plasmid #201170 | pRetroX-TRE3G_NT-GSDMD | addgene full sequence | sequence record 394439 | Addgene NGS Result
TCCGCGTTACATAACTTACGGTAAATGGCCCGCCTGGCTGACCGCCCAACGACCCCCGCCCATTGACGTC
AATAATGACGTATGTTCCCATAGTAACGCCAATAGGGACTTTCCATTGACGTCAATGGGTGGAGTATTTA
CGGTAAACTGCCCACTTGGCAGTACATCAAGTGTATCATATGCCAAGTACGCCCCCTATTGACGTCAATG
ACGGTAAATGGCCCGCCTGGCATTATGCCCAGTACATGACCTTATGGGACTTTCCTACTTGGCAGTACAT
CTACGTATTAGTCATCGCTATTACCATGGTGATGCGGTTTTGGCAGTACATCAATGGGCGTGGATAGCGG
TTTGACTCACGGGGATTTCCAAGTCTCCACCCCATTGACGTCAATGGGAGTTTGTTTTGGCACCAAAATC
AACGGGACTTTCCAAAATGTCGTAACAACTCCGCCCCATTGACGCAAATGGGCGGTAGGCGTGTACGGTG
GGAGGTCTATATAAGCAGAGCTCAATAAAAGAGCCCACAACCCCTCACTCGGCGCGCCAGTCTTCCGATA
GACTGCGTCGCCCGGGTACCCGTATTCCCAATAAAGCCTCTTGCTGTTTGCATCCGAATCGTGGTCTCGC
TGTTCCTTGGGAGGGTCTCCTCTGAGTGATTGACTACCCACGACGGGGGTCTTTCATTTGGGGGCTCGTC
CGGGATTTGGAGACCCCTGCCCAGGGACCACCGACCCACCACCGGGAGGTAAGCTGGCCAGCAACTTATC
TGTGTCTGTCCGATTGTCTAGTGTCTATGTTTGATGTTATGCGCCTGCGTCTGTACTAGTTAGCTAACTA
GCTCTGTATCTGGCGGACCCGTGGTGGAACTGACGAGTTCTGAACACCCGGCCGCAACCCTGGGAGACGT
CCCAGGGACTTTGGGGGCCGTTTTTGTGGCCCGACCTGAGGAAGGGAGTCGATGTGGAATCCGACCCCGT
CAGGATATGTGGTTCTGGTAGGAGACGAGAACCTAAAACAGTTCCCGCCTCCGTCTGAATTTTTGCTTTC
GGTTTGGAACCGAAGCCGCGCGTCTTGTCTGCTGCAGCGCTGCAGCATCGTTCTGTGTTGTCTCTGTCTG
ACTGTGTTTCTGTATTTGTCTGAAAATTAGGGCCAGACTGTTACCACTCCCTTAAGTTTGACCTTAGGTC
ACTGGAAAGATGTCGAGCGGATCGCTCACAACCAGTCGGTAGATGTCAAGAAGAGACGTTGGGTTACCTT
CTGCTCTGCAGAATGGCCAACCTTTAACGTCGGATGGCCGCGAGACGGCACCTTTAACCGAGACCTCATC
ACCCAGGTTAAGATCAAGGTCTTTTCACCTGGCCCGCATGGACACCCAGACCAGGTCCCCTACATCGTGA
CCTGGGAAGCCTTGGCTTTTGACCCCCCTCCCTGGGTCAAGCCCTTTGTACACCCTAAGCCTCCGCCTCC
TCTTCCTCCATCCGCCCCGTCTCTCCCCCTTGAACCTCCTCGTTCGACCCCGCCTCGATCCTCCCTTTAT
CCAGCCCTCACTCCTTCTCTAGGCGCCGGAATTGAAGATCTCGATGAGGCCCTTTCGTCTTCACTCGAGT
TTACTCCCTATCAGTGATAGAGAACGTATGAAGAGTTTACTCCCTATCAGTGATAGAGAACGTATGCAGA
CTTTACTCCCTATCAGTGATAGAGAACGTATAAGGAGTTTACTCCCTATCAGTGATAGAGAACGTATGAC
CAGTTTACTCCCTATCAGTGATAGAGAACGTATCTACAGTTTACTCCCTATCAGTGATAGAGAACGTATA
TCCAGTTTACTCCCTATCAGTGATAGAGAACGTATGTCGAGGTAGGCGTGTACGGTGGGCGCCTATAAAA
GCAGAGCTCGTTTAGTGAACCGTCAGATCGCCTGGAGCAATTCCACAACACTTTTGTCTTATACTTGGAT
CCGCCACCATGCCATCGGCCTTTGAGAAAGTGGTCAAGAATGTGATCAAGGAGGTAAGCGGCAGCAGAGG
CGATCTCATTCCGGTGGACAGCCTGCGGAACTCCACCAGCTTCAGGCCCTACTGCCTTCTGAACAGGAAA
TTTTCAAGCTCAAGGTTCTGGAAACCCCGTTATTCATGTGTCAACCTGTCAATCAAGGACATCCTGGAGC
CCAGTGCTCCAGAACCAGAACCGGAGTGTTTTGGCTCCTTCAAAGTCTCTGATGTCGTCGATGGGAACAT
TCAGGGCAGAGTGATGTTGTCAGGCATGGGAGAAGGGAAAATTTCTGGTGGGGCTGCAGTGTCTGACAGT
TCCAGTGCCTCCATGAATGTGTGTATACTGCGTGTGACTCAGAAGACCTGGGAGACCATGCAGCATGAAA
GGCACCTTCAGCAGCCTGAGAACAAAATCCTGCAACAGCTTCGGAGTCGTGGGGATGACCTGTTTGTGGT
GACCGAGGTGCTGCAGACAAAGGAGGAAGTGCAGATCACTGAGGTCCACAGCCAAGAGGGCTCAGGCCAG
TTTACGCTGCCTGGAGCTTTATGCTTGAAGGGTGAAGGCAAGGGCCACCAAAGCCGGAAGAAGATGGTGA
CCATTCCTGCAGGCAGCATCCTGGCATTCCGAGTGGCCCAACTGCTTATTGGCTCTAAATGGGATATCCT
TCTCGTCTCAGATGAGAAACAGAGGACCTTTGAGCCCTCCTCAGGTGACAGAAAAGCAGTGGGCCAGAGG
CACCATGGCCTCAATGTGCTTGCTGCGCTTTGTTCCATCGGAAAGCAGCTCAGTCTCCTGTCAGATTAGG
GAATTCTACCGGGTAGGGGAGGCGCTTTTCCCAAGGCAGTCTGGAGCATGCGCTTTAGCAGCCCCGCTGG
GCACTTGGCGCTACACAAGTGGCCTCTGGCCTCGCACACATTCCACATCCACCGGTAGGCGCCAACCGGC
TCCGTTCTTTGGTGGCCCCTTCGCGCCACCTTCTACTCCTCCCCTAGTCAGGAAGTTCCCCCCCGCCCCG
CAGCTCGCGTCGTGCAGGACGTGACAAATGGAAGTAGCACGTCTCACTAGTCTCGTGCAGATGGACAGCA
CCGCTGAGCAATGGAAGCGGGTAGGCCTTTGGGGCAGCGGCCAATAGCAGCTTTGCTCCTTCGCTTTCTG
GGCTCAGAGGCTGGGAAGGGGTGGGTCCGGGGGCGGGCTCAGGGGCGGGCTCAGGGGCGGGGCGGGCGCC
CGAAGGTCCTCCGGAGGCCCGGCATTCTGCACGCTTCAAAAGCGCACGTCTGCCGCGCTGTTCTCCTCTT
CCTCATCTCCGGGCCTTTCGACCTGCAGCCCAAGCTTACCATGACCGAGTACAAGCCCACGGTGCGCCTC
GCCACCCGCGACGACGTCCCCAGGGCCGTACGCACCCTCGCCGCCGCGTTCGCCGACTACCCCGCCACGC
GCCACACCGTCGATCCGGACCGCCACATCGAGCGGGTCACCGAGCTGCAAGAACTCTTCCTCACGCGCGT
CGGGCTCGACATCGGCAAGGTGTGGGTCGCGGACGACGGCGCCGCGGTGGCGGTCTGGACCACGCCGGAG
AGCGTCGAAGCGGGGGCGGTGTTCGCCGAGATCGGCCCGCGCATGGCCGAGTTGAGCGGTTCCCGGCTGG
CCGCGCAGCAACAGATGGAAGGCCTCCTGGCGCCGCACCGGCCCAAGGAGCCCGCGTGGTTCCTGGCCAC
CGTCGGCGTCTCGCCCGACCACCAGGGCAAGGGTCTGGGCAGCGCCGTCGTGCTCCCCGGAGTGGAGGCG
GCCGAGCGCGCCGGGGTGCCCGCCTTCCTGGAGACCTCCGCGCCCCGCAACCTCCCCTTCTACGAGCGGC
TCGGCTTCACCGTCACCGCCGACGTCGAGGTGCCCGAAGGACCGCGCACCTGGTGCATGACCCGCAAGCC
CGGTGCCTGACGCCCGCCCCACGACCCGCAGCGCCCGACCGAAAGGAGCGCACGACCCCATGCATCGGCG
TCTCGAGATATCAGTGGTCCAGGCTCTAGTTTTGACTCAACAATATCACCAGCTGAAGCCTATAGAGTAC
GAGCCATAGATAAAATAAAAGATTTTATTTAGTCTCCAGAAAAAGGGGGGAATGAAAGACCCCACCTGTA
GGTTTGGCAAGCTAGCTTAAGTAACGCCATTTTGCAAGGCATGGAAAAATACATAACTGAGAATAGAGAA
GTTCAGATCAAGGTCAGGAACAGATGGAACAGGGTCGACCCTAGAGAACCATCAGATGTTTCCAGGGTGC
CCCAAGGACCTGAAATGACCCTGTGCCTTATTTGAACTAACCAATCAGTTCGCTTCTCGCTTCTGTTCGC
GCGCTTCTGCTCCCCGAGCTCAATAAAAGAGCCCACAACCCCTCACTCGGGGCGCCAGTCCTCCGATTGA
CTGAGTCGCCCGGGTACCCGTGTATCCAATAAACCCTCTTGCAGTTGCATCCGACTTGTGGTCTCGCTGT
TCCTTGGGAGGGTCTCCTCTGAGTGATTGACTACCCGTCAGCGGGGGTCTTTCATTTGGGGGCTCGTCCG
GGATCGGGAGACCCCTGCCCAGGGACCACCGACCCACCACCGGGAGGTAAGCTGGCTGCCTCGCGCGTTT
CGGTGATGACGGTGAAAACCTCTGACACATGCAGCTCCCGGAGACGGTCACAGCTTGTCTGTAAGCGGAT
GCCGGGAGCAGACAAGCCCGTCAGGGCGCGTCAGCGGGTGTTGGCGGGTGTCGGGGCGCAGCCATGACCC
AGTCACGTAGCGATAGCGGAGTGTAGATCCGGCTGTGGAATGTGTGTCAGTTAGGGTGTGGAAAGTCCCC
AGGCTCCCCAGCAGGCAGAAGTATGCAAAGCATGCATCTCAATTAGTCAGCAACCAGGTGTGGAAAGTCC
CCAGGCTCCCCAGCAGGCAGAAGTATGCAAAGCATGCATCTCAATTAGTCAGCAACCATAGTCCCGCCCC
TAACTCCGCCCATCCCGCCCCTAACTCCGCCCAGTTCCGCCCATTCTCCGCCCCATGGCTGACTAATTTT
TTTTATTTATGCAGAGGCCGAGGCCGCCTCGGCCTCTGAGCTATTCCAGAAGTAGTGAGGAGGCTTTTTT
GGAGGCCTAGGCTTTTGCAAAAAGCTTACTGGCTTAACTATGCGGCATCAGAGCAGATTGTACTGAGAGT
GCACCATATGCGGTGTGAAATACCGCACAGATGCGTAAGGAGAAAATACCGCATCAGGCGCTCTTCCGCT
TCCTCGCTCACTGACTCGCTGCGCTCGGTCGTTCGGCTGCGGCGAGCGGTATCAGCTCACTCAAAGGCGG
TAATACGGTTATCCACAGAATCAGGGGATAACGCAGGAAAGAACATGTGAGCAAAAGGCCAGCAAAAGGC
CAGGAACCGTAAAAAGGCCGCGTTGCTGGCGTTTTTCCATAGGCTCCGCCCCCCTGACGAGCATCACAAA
AATCGACGCTCAAGTCAGAGGTGGCGAAACCCGACAGGACTATAAAGATACCAGGCGTTTCCCCCTGGAA
GCTCCCTCGTGCGCTCTCCTGTTCCGACCCTGCCGCTTACCGGATACCTGTCCGCCTTTCTCCCTTCGGG
AAGCGTGGCGCTTTCTCATAGCTCACGCTGTAGGTATCTCAGTTCGGTGTAGGTCGTTCGCTCCAAGCTG
GGCTGTGTGCACGAACCCCCCGTTCAGCCCGACCGCTGCGCCTTATCCGGTAACTATCGTCTTGAGTCCA
ACCCGGTAAGACACGACTTATCGCCACTGGCAGCAGCCACTGGTAACAGGATTAGCAGAGCGAGGTATGT
AGGCGGTGCTACAGAGTTCTTGAAGTGGTGGCCTAACTACGGCTACACTAGAAGGACAGTATTTGGTATC
TGCGCTCTGCTGAAGCCAGTTACCTTCGGAAAAAGAGTTGGTAGCTCTTGATCCGGCAAACAAACCACCG
CTGGTAGCGGTGGTTTTTTTGTTTGCAAGCAGCAGATTACGCGCAGAAAAAAAGGATCTCAAGAAGATCC
TTTGATCTTTTCTACGGGGTCTGACGCTCAGTGGAACGAAAACTCACGTTAAGGGATTTTGGTCATGAGA
TTATCAAAAAGGATCTTCACCTAGATCCTTTTAAATTAAAAATGAAGTTTTAAATCAATCTAAAGTATAT
ATGAGTAAACTTGGTCTGACAGTTACCAATGCTTAATCAGTGAGGCACCTATCTCAGCGATCTGTCTATT
TCGTTCATCCATAGTTGCCTGACTCCCCGTCGTGTAGATAACTACGATACGGGAGGGCTTACCATCTGGC
CCCAGTGCTGCAATGATACCGCGAGACCCACGCTCACCGGCTCCAGATTTATCAGCAATAAACCAGCCAG
CCGGAAGGGCCGAGCGCAGAAGTGGTCCTGCAACTTTATCCGCCTCCATCCAGTCTATTAATTGTTGCCG
GGAAGCTAGAGTAAGTAGTTCGCCAGTTAATAGTTTGCGCAACGTTGTTGCCATTGCTGCAGGCATCGTG
GTGTCACGCTCGTCGTTTGGTATGGCTTCATTCAGCTCCGGTTCCCAACGATCAAGGCGAGTTACATGAT
CCCCCATGTTGTGCAAAAAAGCGGTTAGCTCCTTCGGTCCTCCGATCGTTGTCAGAAGTAAGTTGGCCGC
AGTGTTATCACTCATGGTTATGGCAGCACTGCATAATTCTCTTACTGTCATGCCATCCGTAAGATGCTTT
TCTGTGACTGGTGAGTACTCAACCAAGTCATTCTGAGAATAGTGTATGCGGCGACCGAGTTGCTCTTGCC
CGGCGTCAACACGGGATAATACCGCGCCACATAGCAGAACTTTAAAAGTGCTCATCATTGGAAAACGTTC
TTCGGGGCGAAAACTCTCAAGGATCTTACCGCTGTTGAGATCCAGTTCGATGTAACCCACTCGTGCACCC
AACTGATCTTCAGCATCTTTTACTTTCACCAGCGTTTCTGGGTGAGCAAAAACAGGAAGGCAAAATGCCG
CAAAAAAGGGAATAAGGGCGACACGGAAATGTTGAATACTCATACTCTTCCTTTTTCAATATTATTGAAG
CATTTATCAGGGTTATTGTCTCATGAGCGGATACATATTTGAATGTATTTAGAAAAATAAACAAATAGGG
GTTCCGCGCACATTTCCCCGAAAAGTGCCACCTGACGTCTAAGAAACCATTATTATCATGACATTAACCT
ATAAAAATAGGCGTATCACGAGGCCCTTTCGTCTTCAAGAATTAGCTTGGCCATTGCATACGTTGTATCC
ATATCATAATATGTACATTTATATTGGCTCATGTCCAACATTACCGCCATGTTGACATTGATTATTGACT
AGTTATTAATAGTAATCAATTACGGGGTCATTAGTTCATAGCCCATATATGGAGT
Features (pLannotate 1.2.2; 18 found; start..end, strand, type, name):
    309..512     +  promoter       CMV promoter: human cytomegalovirus (CMV) immediate early promoter
    513..688     +  LTR            5' LTR (truncated): truncated long terminal repeat from Moloney murine sarcoma virus
    810..1084    +  misc_feature   MESV Ψ (fragment): packaging signal of murine embryonic stem cell virus
   1151..1567    +  CDS            gag (truncated): truncated Moloney murine leukemia virus (MMLV) gag gene lacking the start codon
   1607..1956    +  promoter       TRE3GV promoter: 3rd-generation Tet-responsive promoter that can be activated by binding of Tet-On® 3G, optimized for retroviral and lentiviral vectors
   1969..2796    +  CDS            Gsdmd (fragment): GSDMD_MOUSE - Also known as Gsdmdc1. Experimental evidence at protein level: Swiss-Prot protein existence level 1. [Gasdermin-D, N-terminal]: Promotes pyroptosis in response to microbial infection and danger signals (PubMed:26375003, PubMed:26375259, PubMed:26611636, PubMed:27383986, PubMed:27385778, PubMed:27418190, PubMed:32820063). Produced by the cleavage of gasdermin-D by inflammatory caspases CASP1 or CASP4/CASP11 in response to canonical, as well as non-canonical (such as cytosolic LPS) inflammasome activators (PubMed:26375003, PubMed:26375259, PubMed:26611636, PubMed:27383986, PubMed:2
   2811..3310    +  promoter       PGK promoter: mouse phosphoglycerate kinase 1 promoter
   3331..3930    +  CDS            PuroR: puromycin N-acetyltransferase; pac from Streptomyces alboniger; confers resistance to puromycin
   3997..4069    +  CDS            env (fragment): murine leukemia virus gPr80 envelope polyprotein precursor; env; proteolytically cleaved into gp70SU and p15TM subunits
   4111..4536    +  LTR            3' LTR (ΔU3): self-inactivating 3' long terminal repeat (LTR) from Moloney murine leukemia virus
   4605..4645    +  CDS            rop (fragment): Rop protein, which maintains plasmids at low copy number; rop
   4747..4785    +  misc_feature   bom (fragment): basis of mobility region from pBR322
   4802..5131    +  promoter       SV40 promoter: SV40 enhancer and early promoter
   5137..5238    +  misc_feature   bom (fragment): basis of mobility region from pBR322
   5424..6012    -  rep_origin     ori: high-copy-number ColE1/pMB1/pBR322/pUC origin of replication
   6183..7043    -  CDS            AmpR: β-lactamase; bla; confers resistance to ampicillin, carbenicillin, and related antibiotics
   7044..7148    -  promoter       AmpR promoter: bla
   7334..308     +  enhancer       CMV enhancer (across the origin): human cytomegalovirus immediate early enhancer
