[The description below was written by a language model from this plasmid's Addgene catalogue record and pLannotate feature annotations shown in this document.]
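Description:
pRetroX-TRE3G_NT-GSDMD is a self-inactivating gammaretroviral transfer vector built on the pRetroX-TRE3G backbone for doxycycline-inducible expression of the pore-forming N-terminal domain of mouse gasdermin D in mammalian cells. In bacteria it is maintained through a high-copy ColE1/pUC-type origin and selected with ampicillin via the β-lactamase gene. The sequenced plasmid is about 7.4 kb, consistent with the roughly 6.6 kb backbone plus the 831 bp insert.

The viral genome is transcribed in packaging cells from a hybrid 5′ end in which the CMV enhancer and promoter are fused to a truncated LTR. This is followed by the Ψ packaging signal and a truncated, start-codon-less gag segment that aids encapsidation. The 3′ LTR carries a U3 deletion, so after reverse transcription and integration the LTRs are transcriptionally inactive and expression depends on the internal promoters. The first of these is TRE3GV, a third-generation Tet-responsive promoter adapted for retroviral use. It drives the Gsdmd fragment encoding amino acids 1–276, cloned between BamHI and EcoRI sites. Downstream, a mouse PGK promoter drives puromycin N-acetyltransferase for selection of transduced cells.

TRE3G is active only when bound by the Tet-On 3G transactivator in the presence of doxycycline. No transactivator is annotated on this plasmid, so it must be supplied separately in the target cells. Because the free N-terminal domain normally arises from caspase cleavage and triggers pyroptosis, tight inducible control allows stable lines to be established before expression is switched on. The associated work concerns the redox sensitivity of gasdermin D pore formation. No epitope tag or reporter is recorded.
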