Addgene plasmid #201170: pRetroX-TRE3G_NT-GSDMD
Purpose: Dox-inducible expression of NT-GSDMD gene in mammalian cells by retroviral transduction
Depositing lab: Jonathan Kagan. Depositing organization: Boston Children's Hospital. Publication: Gasdermin D pore-forming activity is redox-sensitive. Devant P, Borsic E, Ngwa EM, Xiao H, Chouchani ET, Thiagarajah JR, Hafner-Bratkovic I, Evavold CL, Kagan JC. Cell Rep. 2023 Jan 31;42(1):112008. doi: 10.1016/j.celrep.2023.112008. Epub 2023 Jan 19. PubMed 36662620.
Backbone
  Vector backbone: pRetroX-TRE3G
  Backbone size w/o insert (bp): 6600
  Vector type: Retroviral
  Selectable markers: Puromycin
Growth in bacteria
  Bacterial resistance: Ampicillin, 100 μg/mL
  Growth temperature: 37°C
  Growth strain: NEB Stable
  Copy number: High Copy
Gene/Insert
  Gene/Insert name: Gasdermin D N-terminal domain (alt name: GSDMD)
  Species: M. musculus (mouse)
  Insert size (bp): 831
  Mutation: aa1-276 only
  Entrez Gene: Gsdmd (a.k.a. 1810036L03Rik, DF5L, Dfna5l, GsdmD-1, Gsdmdc1, M2-4)
  Promoter: TRE3G
  Cloning method: Restriction Enzyme; 5′ cloning site BamHI (not destroyed); 3′ cloning site EcoRI (not destroyed)
  Sequencing primers: 5′ LNCX_fwd; 3′ MSCV-rev
Terms and licenses: Academic/Nonprofit Terms; Industry Terms: Not Available to Industry
Depositor comments: AG09
How to cite: pRetroX-TRE3G_NT-GSDMD was a gift from Jonathan Kagan (Addgene plasmid # 201170 ; http://n2t.net/addgene:201170 ; RRID:Addgene_201170)
