>Addgene plasmid #201170 | pRetroX-TRE3G_NT-GSDMD | depositor partial sequence | sequence record 390344 | NT-GSDMD insert
ATGCCATCGGCCTTTGAGAAAGTGGTCAAGAATGTGATCAAGGAGGTAAGCGGCAGCAGAGGCGATCTCA
TTCCGGTGGACAGCCTGCGGAACTCCACCAGCTTCAGGCCCTACTGCCTTCTGAACAGGAAATTTTCAAG
CTCAAGGTTCTGGAAACCCCGTTATTCATGTGTCAACCTGTCAATCAAGGACATCCTGGAGCCCAGTGCT
CCAGAACCAGAACCGGAGTGTTTTGGCTCCTTCAAAGTCTCTGATGTCGTCGATGGGAACATTCAGGGCA
GAGTGATGTTGTCAGGCATGGGAGAAGGGAAAATTTCTGGTGGGGCTGCAGTGTCTGACAGTTCCAGTGC
CTCCATGAATGTGTGTATACTGCGTGTGACTCAGAAGACCTGGGAGACCATGCAGCATGAAAGGCACCTT
CAGCAGCCTGAGAACAAAATCCTGCAACAGCTTCGGAGTCGTGGGGATGACCTGTTTGTGGTGACCGAGG
TGCTGCAGACAAAGGAGGAAGTGCAGATCACTGAGGTCCACAGCCAAGAGGGCTCAGGCCAGTTTACGCT
GCCTGGAGCTTTATGCTTGAAGGGTGAAGGCAAGGGCCACCAAAGCCGGAAGAAGATGGTGACCATTCCT
GCAGGCAGCATCCTGGCATTCCGAGTGGCCCAACTGCTTATTGGCTCTAAATGGGATATCCTTCTCGTCT
CAGATGAGAAACAGAGGACCTTTGAGCCCTCCTCAGGTGACAGAAAAGCAGTGGGCCAGAGGCACCATGG
CCTCAATGTGCTTGCTGCGCTTTGTTCCATCGGAAAGCAGCTCAGTCTCCTGTCAGATTAG
